>Addgene plasmid #52294 | His-MBP human SPOP (aa 28-337) | depositor partial sequence | sequence record 80880 | SPOP coding sequence
ATGGGTTCTTCTCACCATCACCATCACCACGGTTCTTCTATGAAAATCGAAGAAGGTAAACTGGTAATCT
GGATTAACGGCGATAAAGGCTATAACGGTCTCGCTGAAGTCGGTAAGAAATTCGAGAAAGATACCGGAAT
TAAAGTCACCGTTGAGCATCCGGATAAACTGGAAGAGAAATTCCCACAGGTTGCGGCAACTGGCGATGGC
CCTGACATTATCTTCTGGGCACACGACCGCTTTGGTGGCTACGCTCAATCTGGCCTGTTGGCTGAAATCA
CCCCGGACAAAGCGTTCCAGGACAAGCTGTATCCGTTTACCTGGGATGCCGTACGTTACAACGGCAAGCT
GATTGCTTACCCGATCGCTGTTGAAGCGTTATCGCTGATTTATAACAAAGATCTGCTGCCGAACCCGCCA
AAAACCTGGGAAGAGATCCCGGCGCTGGATAAAGAACTGAAAGCGAAAGGTAAGAGCGCGCTGATGTTCA
ACCTGCAAGAACCGTACTTCACCTGGCCGCTGATTGCTGCTGACGGGGGTTATGCGTTCAAGTATGAAAA
CGGCAAGTACGACATTAAAGACGTGGGCGTGGATAACGCTGGCGCGAAAGCGGGTCTGACCTTCCTGGTT
GACCTGATTAAAAACAAACACATGAATGCAGACACCGATTACTCCATCGCAGAAGCTGCCTTTAATAAAG
GCGAAACAGCGATGACCATCAACGGCCCGTGGGCATGGTCCAACATCGACACCAGCAAAGTGAATTATGG
TGTAACGGTACTGCCGACCTTCAAGGGTCAACCATCCAAACCGTTCGTTGGCGTGCTGAGCGCAGGTATT
AACGCCGCCAGTCCGAACAAAGAGCTGGCAAAAGAGTTCCTCGAAAACTATCTGCTGACTGATGAAGGTC
TGGAAGCGGTTAATAAAGACAAACCGCTGGGTGCCGTAGCGCTGAAGTCTTACGAGGAAGAGTTGGCGAA
AGATCCACGTATTGCCGCCACTATGGAAAACGCCCAGAAAGGTGAAATCATGCCGAACATCCCGCAGATG
TCCGCTTTCTGGTATGCCGTGCGTACTGCGGTGATCAACGCCGCCAGCGGTCGTCAGACTGTCGATGAAG
CCCTGAAAGACGCGCAGACTAATTCGAGCTCGAACAACAACAACAATAACAATAACAACAACCTCGGGAT
CGAGGAAAACCTGTATTTTCAGGGATCCAAAGTAGTGAAATTCTCCTACATGTGGACCATCAATAACTTT
AGCTTTTGCCGGGAGGAAATGGGTGAAGTCATTAAAAGTTCTACATTTTCATCAGGAGCAAATGATAAAC
TGAAATGGTGTTTGCGAGTAAACCCCAAAGGGTTAGATGAAGAAAGCAAAGACTACCTGTCACTTTACCT
GTTACTGGTCAGCTGTCCAAAGAGTGAAGTTCGGGCAAAATTCAAATTCTCCATCCTGAATGCCAAGGGA
GAAGAAACCAAAGCTATGGAGAGTCAACGGGCATATAGGTTTGTGCAAGGCAAAGACTGGGGATTCAAGA
AATTCATCCGTAGAGATTTTCTTTTGGATGAGGCCAACGGGCTTCTCCCTGATGACAAGCTTACCCTCTT
CTGCGAGGTGAGTGTTGTGCAAGATTCTGTCAACATTTCTGGCCAGAATACCATGAACATGGTAAAGGTT
CCTGAGTGCCGGCTGGCAGATGAGTTAGGAGGACTGTGGGAGAATTCCCGGTTCACAGACTGCTGCTTGT
GTGTTGCCGGCCAGGAATTCCAGGCTCACAAGGCTATCTTAGCAGCTCGTTCTCCGGTTTTTAGTGCCAT
GTTTGAACATGAAATGGAGGAGAGCAAAAAGAATCGAGTTGAAATCAATGATGTGGAGCCTGAAGTTTTT
AAGGAAATGATGTGCTTCATTTACACGGGGAAGGCTCCAAACCTCGACAAAATGGCTGATGATTTGCTGG
CAGCTGCTGACAAGTATGCCCTGGAGCGCTTAAAGGTCATGTGTGAGGATGCCCTCTGCAGTAACCTGTC
CGTGGAGAACGCTGCAGAAATTCTCATCCTGGCCGACCTCCACAGTGCAGATCAGTTGAAAACTCAGGCA
GTGGATTTTATCAACTATCATGCTTCGGATGTCTTGGAGACCTCTGGGTAA
