>Addgene plasmid #52294 | His-MBP human SPOP (aa 28-337) | addgene partial sequence | sequence record 82050 | T7term 5'-GCTAGTTATTGCTCAGCGG-3'
GTAGACGAGTCCATGTGCTGGCGTTCAAATTTCGCAGCAGCGGTTTCTTTACCAGACTCGAGGGTACCGA
CGTCAGCGATCGCGTGGCCGGCCGATATCCAATTGAGATCTGCCATATGTATATCTCCTTCTTATACTTA
ACTAATATACTAAGATGGGGAATTGTTATCCGCTCACAATTCCCCTATAGTGAGTCGTATTAATTTCGAT
TATGCGGCCGTGTACAATACGATTACTTTCTGTTCGACTTAAGCATTATGCGGCCGCAAGCTTGTCGACT
TACCCAGAGGTCTCCAAGACATCCGAAGCATGATAGTTGATAAAATCCACTGCCTGAGTTTTCAACTGAT
CTGCACTGTGGAGGTCGGCCAGGATGAGAATTTCTGCAGCGTTCTCCACGGACAGGTTACTGCAGAGGGC
ATCCTCACACATGACCTTTAAGCGCTCCAGGGCATACTTGTCAGCAGCTGCCAGCAAATCATCAGCCATT
TTGTCGAGGTTTGGAGCCTTCCCCGTGTAAATGAAGCACATCATTTCCTTAAAAACTTCAGGCTCCACAT
CATTGATTTCAACTCGATTCTTTTTGCTCTCCTCCATTTCATGTTCAAACATGGCACTAAAAACCGGAGA
ACGAGCTGCTAAGATAGCCTTGTGAGCCTGGAATTCCTGGCCGGCAACACACAAGCAGCAGTCTGTGAAC
CGGGAATTCTCCCACAGTCCTCCTAACTCATCTGCCAGCCGGCACTCAGGAACCTTTACCATGTTCATGG
TATTCTGGCCAGAAA
