>Addgene plasmid #52294 | His-MBP human SPOP (aa 28-337) | addgene partial sequence | sequence record 82620 | pCW-SEQ-fwd 5'-ACATCGTATAACGTTACTGG-3'
CGGGCGCTATCATGCCATACCGCGAAAGGTTTTGCGCCATTCGATGGTGCCCGGGATCTCGACGCTCTCC
CTTATGCGACTCCTGCATTAGGAAATTAATACGACTCACTATAGGGGAATTGTGAGCGGATAACAATTCC
CCTGTAGAAATAATTTTGTTTAACTTTAATAAGGAGATATACCATGGGTTCTTCTCACCATCACCATCAC
CACGGTTCTTCTATGAAAATCGAAGAAGGTAAACTGGTAATCTGGATTAACGGCGATAAAGGCTATAACG
GTCTCGCTGAAGTCGGTAAGAAATTCGAGAAAGATACCGGAATTAAAGTCACCGTTGAGCATCCGGATAA
ACTGGAAGAGAAATTCCCACAGGTTGCGGCAACTGGCGATGGCCCTGACATTATCTTCTGGGCACACGAC
CGCTTTGGTGGCTACGCTCAATCTGGCCTGTTGGCTGAAATCACCCCGGACAAAGCGTTCCAGGACAAGC
TGTATCCGTTTACCTGGGATGCCGTACGTTACAACGGCAAGCTGATTGCTTACCCGATCGCTGTTGAAGC
GTTATCGCTGATTTATAACAAAGATCTGCTGCCGAACCCGCCAAAAACCTGGGAAGAGATCCCGGCGCTG
GATAAAGAACTGAAAGCGAAAGGTAAGAGCGCGCTGATGTTCAACCTGCAAGAACCGTACTTCACCTGGC
CGCTGATTGCTGCTGACGGGGGTTATGCGTTCAAGTATGAAAACGGCAAGTACGACATTAAAGACGTGGG
CGTGGATAACGCTGGCGCGAAAGCGGGTCTGACCTTCCTGGTTGACCTGATTAAAA
