>Addgene plasmid #52294 | His-MBP human SPOP (aa 28-337) | addgene partial sequence | sequence record 82621 | MBP-F 5'-GATGAAGCCCTGAAAGACGCGCAG-3'
ACAATAACAATAACAACAACCTCGGGATCGAGGAAAACCTGTATTTTCAGGGATCCAAAGTAGTGAAATT
CTCCTACATGTGGACCATCAATAACTTTAGCTTTTGCCGGGAGGAAATGGGTGAAGTCATTAAAAGTTCT
ACATTTTCATCAGGAGCAAATGATAAACTGAAATGGTGTTTGCGAGTAAACCCCAAAGGGTTAGATGAAG
AAAGCAAAGACTACCTGTCACTTTACCTGTTACTGGTCAGCTGTCCAAAGAGTGAAGTTCGGGCAAAATT
CAAATTCTCCATCCTGAATGCCAAGGGAGAAGAAACCAAAGCTATGGAGAGTCAACGGGCATATAGGTTT
GTGCAAGGCAAAGACTGGGGATTCAAGAAATTCATCCGTAGAGATTTTCTTTTGGATGAGGCCAACGGGC
TTCTCCCTGATGACAAGCTTACCCTCTTCTGCGAGGTGAGTGTTGTGCAAGATTCTGTCAACATTTCTGG
CCAGAATACCATGAACATGGTAAAGGTTCCTGAGTGCCGGCTGGCAGATGAGTTAGGAGGACTGTGGGAG
AATTCCCGGTTCACAGACTGCTGCTTGTGTGTTGCCGGCCAGGAATTCCAGGCTCACAAGGCTATCTTAG
CAGCTCGTTCTCCGGTTTTTAGTGCCATGTTTGAACATGAAATGGAGGAGAGCAAAAAGAATCGAGTTGA
AATCAATGATGTGGAGCCTGAAGTTTTTAAGGAAATGATGTGCTTCATTTACACGGGGAAGGCTCCAAAC
CTCGACAAAATGGCTGATGATTTGCTGGCAGCTGCTGACAAGTATGCCCTGGAGCGCTTAAAGGTCATGT
GTGAGGATGCCC
