[The description below was written by a language model from this plasmid's Addgene catalogue record.]
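Description:
His-MBP human SPOP (aa 28-337) is a bacterial expression plasmid built on the pRSFDuet backbone (Novagen), a dual-cassette T7 vector designed for co-expression of proteins in E. coli. It is selected with kanamycin. Duet vectors of this family generally carry the RSF1030-derived replicon and a lacI gene for IPTG-regulated control of the T7 promoters, and expression from them requires a host that supplies T7 RNA polymerase. No feature table accompanies this entry, so these backbone elements are inferred from the named vector rather than confirmed, and the copy number is listed as unknown.

The insert is a fragment of human SPOP covering residues 28-337, referred to as the MATH-BTB+ construct. It therefore spans the substrate-binding MATH domain and the BTB domain, which mediates association with Cul3, plus additional sequence beyond the BTB domain. It was placed in the first cloning site of the vector under a T7 promoter and is fused at its N terminus to a His-tagged maltose-binding protein. The His tag allows immobilised metal affinity purification, while MBP commonly improves solubility and offers an amylose-resin purification option. A TEV protease cleavage site engineered between His-MBP and SPOP allows the tag to be removed after purification. The restriction sites used for cloning are not recorded, and nothing is stated about the second cloning site.

The construct is intended for recombinant production of SPOP protein, and the associated work concerns structural studies of SPOP-substrate complexes and the architecture of BTB-Cul3 ubiquitin ligases.
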