Addgene plasmid #52294: His-MBP human SPOP (aa 28-337)
Purpose: bacterial expression of human SPOP (aa 28-337) fused to His-MBP
Depositing lab: Brenda Schulman. Depositing organization: St. Jude Children's Research Hospital. Publication: Structures of SPOP-substrate complexes: insights into molecular architectures of BTB-Cul3 ubiquitin ligases. Zhuang M, Calabrese MF, Liu J, Waddell MB, Nourse A, Hammel M, Miller DJ, Walden H, Duda DM, Seyedin SN, Hoggard T, Harper JW, White KP, Schulman BA. Mol Cell. 2009 Oct 9;36(1):39-50. doi: 10.1016/j.molcel.2009.09.022. PubMed 19818708.
Backbone
  Vector backbone: pRSFDuet
  Backbone manufacturer: Novagen
  Vector type: Bacterial Expression
Growth in bacteria
  Bacterial resistance: Kanamycin, 50 μg/mL
  Growth temperature: 37°C
  Growth strain: DH5alpha
  Copy number: Unknown
Gene/Insert
  Gene/Insert name: SPOP (alt names: SPOP aa 28-337; SPOP MATH-BTB+)
  Species: H. sapiens (human)
  Entrez Gene: SPOP (a.k.a. BTBD32, NEDMACE, NEDMIDF, NSDVS1, NSDVS2, TEF2)
  Promoter: T7
  Tag / fusion protein: His-MBP (N terminal on insert); TEV (N terminal on insert)
  Cloning method: Restriction Enzyme; 5′ cloning site unknown (unknown if destroyed); 3′ cloning site unknown (unknown if destroyed)
  Sequencing primers: 5′ LacI-R
Terms and licenses: Academic/Nonprofit Terms; Industry Terms: Not Available to Industry
Depositor comments: SPOP-MATH-BTB+ were fused to the C terminus of His-tagged maltose-binding protein (His-MBP) and subcloned into the first cloning site of pRSFDuet vector (Novagen). TEV cleavage sites were engineered between the His-MBP tag and the fusion protein.
How to cite: His-MBP human SPOP (aa 28-337) was a gift from Brenda Schulman (Addgene plasmid # 52294 ; http://n2t.net/addgene:52294 ; RRID:Addgene_52294)
